>Addgene plasmid #74650 | ACVR1A | depositor partial sequence | sequence record 140911 | insert
CCATGGGCCACCATCATCATCATCATTCTTCTGGTGTAGATCTGGGTACCGAGAACCTGTACTTCCAATC
CATGCAAAGAACAGTGGCTCACCAGATTACACTGTTGGAGTGTGTCGGGAAAGGCAGGTATGGTGAGGTG
TGGAGGGGCAGCTGGCAAGGGGAAAATGTTGCCGTGAAGATCTTCTCCTCCCGTGATGAGAAGTCATGGT
TCAGGGAAACGGAATTGTACAACACTGTGATGCTGAGGCATGAAAATATCTTAGGTTTCATTGCTTCAGA
CATGACATCAAGACACTCCAGTACCCAGCTGTGGTTAATTACACATTATCATGAAATGGGATCGTTGTAC
GACTATCTTCAGCTTACTACTCTGGATACAGTTAGCTGCCTTCGAATAGTGCTGTCCATAGCTAGTGGTC
TTGCACATTTGCACATAGAGATATTTGGGACCCAAGGGAAACCAGCCATTGCCCATCGAGATTTAAAGAG
CAAAAATATTCTGGTTAAGAAGAATGGACAGTGTTGCATAGCAGATTTGGGCCTGGCAGTCATGCATTCC
CAGAGCACCAATCAGCTTGATGTGGGGAACAATCCCCGTGTGGGCACCAAGCGCTACATGGCCCCCGAAG
TTCTAGATGAAACCATCCAGGTGGATTGTTTCGATTCTTATAAAAGGGTCGATATTTGGGCCTTTGGACT
TGTTTTGTGGGAAGTGGCCAGGCGGATGGTGAGCAATGGTATAGTGGAGGATTACAAGCCACCGTTCTAC
GATGTGGTTCCCAATGACCCAAGTTTTGAAGATATGAGGAAGGTAGTCTGTGTGGATCAACAAAGGCCAA
ACATACCCAACAGATGGTTCTCAGACCCGACATTAACCTCTCTGGCCAAGCTAATGAAAGAATGCTGGTA
TCAAAATCCATCCGCAAGACTCACAGCACTGCGTATCAAAAAGACTTTGACCAAAATTGATTGACAGTAA
AGGTGGATACGGATCCGAATTCGAGCTCCGTCGACAAGCTT
