>Addgene plasmid #74650 | ACVR1A | addgene partial sequence | sequence record 142153 | Polyhedrin-F 5'-AAATGATAACCATCTCGC-3'
ACAGTTTTGTAATAAAAAAACCTATAAATATTCCGGATTATTCATACCGTCCCACCATCGGGCGCGGATC
TCGGTCCGAAAACCATGGGCCACCATCATCATCATCATTCTTCTGGTGTAGATCTGGGTACCGAGAACCT
GTACTTCCAATCCATGCAAAGAACAGTGGCTCACCAGATTACACTGTTGGAGTGTGTCGGGAAAGGCAGG
TATGGTGAGGTGTGGAGGGGCAGCTGGCAAGGGGAAAATGTTGCCGTGAAGATCTTCTCCTCCCGTGATG
AGAAGTCATGGTTCAGGGAAACGGAATTGTACAACACTGTGATGCTGAGGCATGAAAATATCTTAGGTTT
CATTGCTTCAGACATGACATCAAGACACTCCAGTACCCAGCTGTGGTTAATTACACATTATCATGAAATG
GGATCGTTGTACGACTATCTTCAGCTTACTACTCTGGATACAGTTAGCTGCCTTCGAATAGTGCTGTCCA
TAGCTAGTGGTCTTGCACATTTGCACATAGAGATATTTGGGACCCAAGGGAAACCAGCCATTGCCCATCG
AGATTTAAAGAGCAAAAATATTCTGGTTAAGAAGAATGGACAGTGTTGCATAGCAGATTTGGGCCTGGCA
GTCATGCATTCCCAGAGCACCAATCAGCTTGATGTGGGGAACAATCCCCGTGTGGGCACCAAGCGCTACA
TGGCCCCCGAAGTTCTAGATGAAACCATCCAGGTGGATTGTTTCGATTCTTATAAAAGGGTCGATATTTG
GGCCTTTGGACTTGTTTTGTGG
