>Addgene plasmid #74650 | ACVR1A | addgene partial sequence | sequence record 142155 | SV40pA-R 5'-GAAATTTGTGATGCTATTGC-3'
ACAAGTTAACAACAACAATTGCATTCATTTTATGTTTCAGGTTCAGGGGGAGGTGTGGGAGGTTTTTTAA
AGCAAGTAAAACCTCTACAAATGTGGTATGGCTGATTATGATCCTCTAGTACTTCTCGACAAGCTTGTCG
ACGGAGCTCGAATTCGGATCCGTATCCACCTTTACTGTCAATCAATTTTGGTCAAAGTCTTTTTGATACG
CAGTGCTGTGAGTCTTGCGGATGGATTTTGATACCAGCATTCTTTCATTAGCTTGGCCAGAGAGGTTAAT
GTCGGGTCTGAGAACCATCTGTTGGGTATGTTTGGCCTTTGTTGATCCACACAGACTACCTTCCTCATAT
CTTCAAAACTTGGGTCATTGGGAACCACATCGTAGAACGGTGGCTTGTAATCCTCCACTATACCATTGCT
CACCATCCGCCTGGCCACTTCCCACAAAACAAGTCCAAAGGCCCAAATATCGACCCTTTTATAAGAATCG
AAACAATCCACCTGGATGGTTTCATCTAGAACTTCGGGGGCCATGTAGCGCTTGGTGCCCACACGGGGAT
TGTTCCCCACATCAAGCTGATTGGTGCTCTGGGAATGCATGACTGCCAGGCCCAAATCTGCTATGCAACA
CTGTCCATTCTTCTTAACCAGAATATTTTTGCTCTTTAAATCTCGATGGGCAATGGCTGGTTTCCCTTGG
GTCCCAAATATCTCTATGTGCAAATGTGCAAGACCACTAGCTATGGACAGCACTATTCGAAGGCAGCTAA
CTGTATCCAGAGTAGTAAGCTGAAGATAGTCGTACAACGATCCCATTTCATGATAATGTGTAATTAACCA
CAGCTGG
