[The description below was written by a language model from this plasmid's Addgene catalogue record.]
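Description:
ACVR1A is a baculovirus transfer plasmid built on the pFB-LIC-Bse backbone, a ligation-independent-cloning derivative used with the Bac-to-Bac system. It is maintained in E. coli as a high-copy plasmid under ampicillin selection. In Bac-to-Bac workflows, a transfer vector of this kind donates its expression cassette by transposition into a bacmid carried in a specialised E. coli strain, and the resulting recombinant bacmid is used to generate baculovirus for protein production in insect cells. The record provides no feature table, so the origin of replication, the transposition elements and any additional markers on the backbone are not itemised.

The payload is a roughly 1 kb fragment of human ACVR1 (activin A receptor type I, also known as ALK2), inserted by ligation-independent cloning. The record notes that the insert may not be the full open reading frame, which fits its size and its stated use as a construct designed for structure determination; the exact domain boundaries are not given. The insert carries the R206H substitution. This gene is also listed under the alias FOP, for fibrodysplasia ossificans progressiva, the disorder classically associated with that variant. Expression is driven by the polyhedrin (PH) promoter, a very strong late baculoviral promoter that supports high protein yields in infected insect cells. The backbone supplies an N-terminal hexahistidine tag followed by a TEV protease site, allowing immobilised-metal affinity purification and subsequent removal of the tag. The construct is intended for producing recombinant mutant ACVR1 protein for crystallography and related structural or biochemical studies.
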