Addgene plasmid #74650: ACVR1A
Purpose: Baculovirus expression for structure determination; may not be full ORF
Depositing lab: Nicola Burgess-Brown. Depositing organization: University of Oxford.
Backbone
  Vector backbone: pFB-LIC-Bse
  Vector type: Baculovirus
Growth in bacteria
  Bacterial resistance: Ampicillin, 100 μg/mL
  Growth temperature: 37°C
  Growth strain: DH5alpha
  Copy number: High Copy
Gene/Insert
  Gene/Insert name: ACVR1A (alt names: ACVR1A-c097; ACVR1activin A receptor, type I)
  Species: H. sapiens (human)
  Insert size (bp): 1021
  Mutation: R206H
  Entrez Gene: ACVR1 (a.k.a. ACTRI, ACVR1A, ACVRLK2, ALK2, FOP, SKR1, TSRI)
  Promoter: PH
  Tag / fusion protein: His-6-TEV (N terminal on backbone)
  Cloning method: Ligation Independent Cloning
  Sequencing primers: 5′ Fbac-1; 3′ Fbac-2
Terms and licenses: Academic/Nonprofit Terms; Industry Terms: Not Available to Industry
Depositor comments: Baculovirus transfer vector (Bac-to-bac), N-terminal His-tag, TEV cleavable. gi|4501895
How to cite: ACVR1A was a gift from Nicola Burgess-Brown (Addgene plasmid # 74650 ; http://n2t.net/addgene:74650 ; RRID:Addgene_74650)
